Addgene plasmid #50681: pFUS2_a2a
Purpose: Intermediate array vector
Depositing lab: Takashi Yamamoto. Depositing organization: Hiroshima University. Publication: Repeating pattern of non-RVD variations in DNA-binding modules enhances TALEN activity. Sakuma T, Ochiai H, Kaneko T, Mashimo T, Tokumasu D, Sakane Y, Suzuki K, Miyamoto T, Sakamoto N, Matsuura S, Yamamoto T. Sci Rep. 2013 Nov 29;3:3379. doi: 10.1038/srep03379. PubMed 24287550.
Backbone
  Vector backbone: pCR8
  Backbone manufacturer: Invitrogen
  Vector type: TALEN
Growth in bacteria
  Bacterial resistance: Spectinomycin, 50 μg/mL
  Growth temperature: 37°C
  Growth strain: XL1 Blue
  Copy number: High Copy
Gene/Insert
  Gene/Insert name: LacZ + BsaI restriction sites
  Cloning method: Unknown
  Sequencing primers: 5′ pCR8_F1 (ttgatgcctggcagttccct)
Terms and licenses: Academic/Nonprofit Terms; Industry Terms: Not Available to Industry
How to cite: pFUS2_a2a was a gift from Takashi Yamamoto (Addgene plasmid # 50681 ; http://n2t.net/addgene:50681 ; RRID:Addgene_50681)
