[The description below was written by a language model from this plasmid's Addgene catalogue record and pLannotate feature annotations shown in this document.]
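Description:
pFUS2_a2a is a small (about 2.9 kb) bacterial cloning plasmid built on the Invitrogen pCR8 backbone and catalogued as an intermediate array vector for TALEN construction. It is maintained in E. coli at high copy from a ColE1/pUC-type origin and is selected with spectinomycin through the aadA aminoglycoside adenylyltransferase gene (SmR). This gene lies downstream of a fragment of a class 1 integron Pc promoter and a short remnant of a gentamicin acetyltransferase gene, both vestiges of the resistance cassette's origin. The plasmid has no eukaryotic expression elements and serves purely as an assembly intermediate rather than an expression vector.

The insert is recorded as LacZ plus BsaI restriction sites. In the feature table it appears as a pBluescript-derived lacZα cassette: CAP binding site, lac promoter and lac operator driving lacZα fragments. These are interrupted by T3 and T7 promoters and a remnant of the multiple cloning site, and a tiny f1 origin fragment lies between the two lacZα fragments. The rrnB T1 and T2 terminators lie on one side of the cassette, between it and the origin, and a short lacI fragment is also annotated. The BsaI sites themselves are not annotated. In vectors of this kind, type IIS sites typically flank the lacZα stuffer so that Golden Gate digestion-ligation replaces it with an ordered set of TALE repeat modules, and correct clones can then be picked by blue/white screening. The resulting partial repeat arrays would then be combined in a later assembly step into a final TALEN vector. The record does not say which array position or module number the "a2a" suffix denotes.
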