Features (pLannotate 1.2.2; 16 found; start..end, strand, type, name):
    105..128     +  promoter       Pc promoter (fragment): intI1 (promoter lies within the coding sequence); class 1 integron promoter
    304..360     +  CDS            GmR (fragment): gentamycin acetyltransferase; aacC1; confers resistance to gentamycin
    367..1158    +  CDS            SmR: aminoglycoside adenylyltransferase (Murphy, 1985); aadA; confers resistance to spectinomycin and streptomycin
   1251..1839    +  rep_origin     ori: high-copy-number ColE1/pMB1/pBR322/pUC origin of replication
   2022..2114    +  CDS            lacI (fragment): lac repressor; lacI; The lac repressor binds to the lac operator to inhibit transcription in E. coli. This inhibition can be relieved by adding lactose or isopropyl-β-D-thiogalactopyranoside (IPTG).
   2169..2196    -  terminator     rrnB T2 terminator: transcription terminator T2 from the E. coli rrnB gene
   2328..2371    +  terminator     rrnB T1 terminator: Escherichia coli rrnB; transcription terminator T1 from the E. coli rrnB gene
   2418..2454    -  CDS            lacZα (fragment): LacZα fragment of β-galactosidase; lacZ fragment
   2488..2506    -  rep_origin     f1 ori (fragment): f1 bacteriophage origin of replication; arrow indicates direction of (+) strand synthesis
   2511..2666    -  CDS            lacZα (fragment): LacZα fragment of β-galactosidase; lacZ fragment
   2674..2692    +  promoter       T7 promoter: promoter for bacteriophage T7 RNA polymerase
   2701..2724    -  misc_feature   MCS (fragment): pBluescript multiple cloning site
   2740..2758    -  promoter       T3 promoter: promoter for bacteriophage T3 RNA polymerase
   2803..2819    -  protein_bind   lac operator: The lac repressor binds to the lac operator to inhibit transcription in E. coli. This inhibition can be relieved by adding lactose or isopropyl-β-D-thiogalactopyranoside (IPTG). lac repressor encoded by lacI
   2827..2857    -  promoter       lac promoter: promoter for the E. coli lac operon
   2872..2893    -  protein_bind   CAP binding site: CAP binding activates transcription in the presence of cAMP. E. coli catabolite activator protein
>Addgene plasmid #50681 | pFUS2_a2a | depositor full sequence | sequence record 75842 | pFUS2_a2a sequence 2940 bps
CGAGACGTCTAGACCAGCCAGGACAGAAATGCCTCGACTTCGCTGCTACCCAAGGTTGCCGGGTGACGCA
CACCGTGGAAACGGATGAAGGCACGAACCCAGTGGACATAAGCCTGTTCGGTTCGTAAGCTGTAATGCAA
GTAGCGTATGCGCTCACGCAACTGGTCCAGAACCTTGACCGAACGCAGCGGTGGTAACGGCGCAGTGGCG
GTTTTCATGGCTTGTTATGACTGTTTTTTTGGGGTACAGTCTATGCCTCGGGCATCCAAGCAGCAAGCGC
GTTACGCCGTGGGTCGATGTTTGATGTTATGGAGCAGCAACGATGTTACGCAGCAGGGCAGTCGCCCTAA
AACAAAGTTAAACATTATGAGGGAAGCGGTGATCGCCGAAGTATCGACTCAACTATCAGAGGTAGTTGGC
GTCATCGAGCGCCATCTCGAACCGACGTTGCTGGCCGTACATTTGTACGGCTCCGCAGTGGATGGCGGCC
TGAAGCCACACAGTGATATTGATTTGCTGGTTACGGTGACCGTAAGGCTTGATGAAACAACGCGGCGAGC
TTTGATCAACGACCTTTTGGAAACTTCGGCTTCCCCTGGAGAGAGCGAGATTCTCCGCGCTGTAGAAGTC
ACCATTGTTGTGCACGACGACATCATTCCGTGGCGTTATCCAGCTAAGCGCGAACTGCAATTTGGAGAAT
GGCAGCGCAATGACATTCTTGCAGGTATCTTCGAGCCAGCCACGATCGACATTGATCTGGCTATCTTGCT
GACAAAAGCAAGAGAACATAGCGTTGCCTTGGTAGGTCCAGCGGCGGAGGAACTCTTTGATCCGGTTCCT
GAACAGGATCTATTTGAGGCGCTAAATGAAACCTTAACGCTATGGAACTCGCCGCCCGACTGGGCTGGCG
ATGAGCGAAATGTAGTGCTTACGTTGTCCCGCATTTGGTACAGCGCAGTAACCGGCAAAATCGCGCCGAA
GGATGTCGCTGCCGACTGGGCAATGGAGCGCCTGCCGGCCCAGTATCAGCCCGTCATACTTGAAGCTAGA
CAGGCTTATCTTGGACAAGAAGAAGATCGCTTGGCCTCGCGCGCAGATCAGTTGGAAGAATTTGTCCACT
ACGTGAAAGGCGAGATCACCAAGGTAGTCGGCAAATAACCCTCGAGCCACCCATGACCAAAATCCCTTAA
CGTGAGTTACGCGTCGTTCCACTGAGCGTCAGACCCCGTAGAAAAGATCAAAGGATCTTCTTGAGATCCT
TTTTTTCTGCGCGTAATCTGCTGCTTGCAAACAAAAAAACCACCGCTACCAGCGGTGGTTTGTTTGCCGG
ATCAAGAGCTACCAACTCTTTTTCCGAAGGTAACTGGCTTCAGCAGAGCGCAGATACCAAATACTGTCCT
TCTAGTGTAGCCGTAGTTAGGCCACCACTTCAAGAACTCTGTAGCACCGCCTACATACCTCGCTCTGCTA
ATCCTGTTACCAGTGGCTGCTGCCAGTGGCGATAAGTCGTGTCTTACCGGGTTGGACTCAAGACGATAGT
TACCGGATAAGGCGCAGCGGTCGGGCTGAACGGGGGGTTCGTGCACACAGCCCAGCTTGGAGCGAACGAC
CTACACCGAACTGAGATACCTACAGCGTGAGCATTGAGAAAGCGCCACGCTTCCCGAAGGGAGAAAGGCG
GACAGGTATCCGGTAAGCGGCAGGGTCGGAACAGGAGAGCGCACGAGGGAGCTTCCAGGGGGAAACGCCT
GGTATCTTTATAGTCCTGTCGGGTTTCGCCACCTCTGACTTGAGCGTCGATTTTTGTGATGCTCGTCAGG
GGGGCGGAGCCTATGGAAAAACGCCAGCAACGCGGCCTTTTTACGGTTCCTGGCCTTTTGCTGGCCTTTT
GCTCACATGTTCTTTCCTGCGTTATCCCCTGATTCTGTGGATAACCGTATTACCGCCTTTGAGTGAGCTG
ATACCGCTCGCCGCAGCCGAACGACCGAGCGCAGCGAGTCAGTGAGCGAGGAAGCGGAAGAGCGCCCAAT
ACGCAAACCGCCTCTCCCCGCGCGTTGGCCGATTCATTAATGCAGCTGGCACGACAGGTTTCCCGACTGG
AAAGCGGGCAGTGAGCGCAACGCAATTAATACGCGTACCGCTAGCCAGGAAGAGTTTGTAGAAACGCAAA
AAGGCCATCCGTCAGGATGGCCTTCTGCTTAGTTTGATGCCTGGCAGTTTATGGCGGGCGTCCTGCCCGC
CACCCTCCGGGCCGTTGCTTCACAACGTTCAAATCCGCTCCCGGCGGATTTGTCCTACTCAGGAGAGCGT
TCACCGACAAACAACAGATAAAACGAAAGGCCCAGTCTTCCGACTGAGCCTTTCGTTTTATTTGATGCCT
GGCAGTTCCCTACTCTCGCGTTAACGCTAGCATGGATGTTTTCCCAGTCACGACGTTGTAAAACGACGGC
CAGTCTTAAGCGTCTCATCAACCTGACCCCGAGACCGGCGCCGCTACAGGGCGCGTCCCATTCGCCATTC
AGGCTGCGCAACTGTTGGGAAGGGCGATCGGTGCGGGCCTCTTCGCTATTACGCCAGCTGGCGAAAGGGG
GATGTGCTGCAAGGCGATTAAGTTGGGTAACGCCAGGGTTTTCCCAGTCACGACGTTGTAAAACGACGGC
CAGTGAGCGCGCGTAATACGACTCACTATAGGGCGAATTGGGTACCGGGCCCCCCCTCGAGGTCCTCCAG
CTTTTGTTCCCTTTAGTGAGGGTTAATTGCGCGCTTGGCGTAATCATGGTCATAGCTGTTTCCTGTGTGA
AATTGTTATCCGCTCACAATTCCACACAACATACGAGCCGGAAGCATAAAGTGTAAAGCCTGGGGTGCCT
AATGAGTGAGCTAACTCACATTAATTGCGTTGCGCTCACTGCCCGCTTTCCACCGGTGGTCTCACCTGAC
