>Addgene plasmid #50681 | pFUS2_a2a | addgene partial sequence | sequence record 79235 | pCR8_F1 5'-ttgatgcctggcagttccct-3'
CGACGTTGTAAAACGACGGCCAGTCTTAAGCGTCTCATCAACCTGACCCCGAGACCGGCGCCGCTACAGG
GCGCGTCCCATTCGCCATTCAGGCTGCGCAACTGTTGGGAAGGGCGATCGGTGCGGGCCTCTTCGCTATT
ACGCCAGCTGGCGAAAGGGGGATGTGCTGCAAGGCGATTAAGTTGGGTAACGCCAGGGTTTTCCCAGTCA
CGACGTTGTAAAACGACGGCCAGTGAGCGCGCGTAATACGACTCACTATAGGGCGAATTGGGTACCGGGC
CCCCCCTCGAGGTCCTCCAGCTTTTGTTCCCTTTAGTGAGGGTTAATTGCGCGCTTGGCGTAATCATGGT
CATAGCTGTTTCCTGTGTGAAATTGTTATCCGCTCACAATTCCACACAACATACGAGCCGGAAGCATAAA
GTGTAAAGCCTGGGGTGCCTAATGAGTGAGCTAACTCACATTAATTGCGTTGCGCTCACTGCCCGCTTTC
CACCGGTGGTCTCACCTGACCGAGACGTCTAGACCAGCCAGGACAGAAATGCCTCGACTTCGCTGCTACC
CAAGGTTGCCGGGTGACGCACACCGTGGAAACGGATGAAGGCACGAACCCAGTGGACATAAGCCTGTTCG
GTTCGTAAGCTGTAATGCAAGTAGCGTATGCGCTCACGCAACTGGTCCAGAACCTTGACCGAACGCAGCG
GTGGTAACGGCGCAGTGGCGGTTTTCATGGCTTGTTATGACTGTTTTTTTGGGGTACAGTCTATGCCTCG
GGCATCCAAGCAGCAAGCGCGTTACGCCGTGGGTCGATGTTTGATGTTATGGAGCAGCAACGATGTTACG
CAGCA
